>Addgene plasmid #175594 | pMesh1 | addgene full sequence | sequence record 348364 | Addgene NGS Result
GGCGAAAATCCTGTTTGATGGTGGTTAACGGCGGGATATAACATGAGCTGTCTTCGGTATCGTCGTATCC
CACTACCGAGATGTCCGCACCAACGCGCAGCCCGGACTCGGTAATGGCGCGCATTGCGCCCAGCGCCATC
TGATCGTTGGCAACCAGCATCGCAGTGGGAACGATGCCCTCATTCAGCATTTGCATGGTTTGTTGAAAAC
CGGACATGGCACTCCAGTCGCCTTCCCGTTCCGCTATCGGCTGAATTTGATTGCGAGTGAGATATTTATG
CCAGCCAGCCAGACGCAGACGCGCCGAGACAGAACTTAATGGGCCCGCTAACAGCGCGATTTGCTGGTGA
CCCAATGCGACCAGATGCTCCACGCCCAGTCGCGTACCGTCTTCATGGGAGAAAATAATACTGTTGATGG
GTGTCTGGTCAGAGACATCAAGAAATAACGCCGGAACATTAGTGCAGGCAGCTTCCACAGCAATGGCATC
CTGGTCATCCAGCGGATAGTTAATGATCAGCCCACTGACGCGTTGCGCGAGAAGATTGTGCACCGCCGCT
TTACAGGCTTCGACGCCGCTTCGTTCTACCATCGACACCACCACGCTGGCACCCAGTTGATCGGCGCGAG
ATTTAATCGCCGCGACAATTTGCGACGGCGCGTGCAGGGCCAGACTGGAGGTGGCAACGCCAATCAGCAA
CGACTGTTTGCCCGCCAGTTGTTGTGCCACGCGGTTGGGAATGTAATTCAGCTCCGCCATCGCCGCTTCC
ACTTTTTCCCGCGTTTTCGCAGAAACGTGGCTGGCCTGGTTCACCACGCGGGAAACGGTCTGATAAGAGA
CACCGGCATACTCTGCGACATCGTATAACGTTACTGGTTTCACATTCACCACCCTGAATTGACTCTCTTC
CGGGCGCTATCATGCCATACCGCGAAAGGTTTTGCGCCATTCGATGGTGTCCGGGATCTCGACGCTCTCC
CTTATGCGACTCCTGCATTAGGAAGCAGCCCAGTAGTAGGTTGAGGCCGTTGAGCACCGCCGCCGCAAGG
AATGGTGCATGCAAGGAGATGGCGCCCAACAGTCCCCCGGCCACGGGGCCTGCCACCATACCCACGCCGA
AACAAGCGCTCATGAGCCCGAAGTGGCGAGCCCGATCTTCCCCATCGGTGATGTCGGCGATATAGGCGCC
AGCAACCGCACCTGTGGCGCCGGTGATGCCGGCCACGATGCGTCCGGCGTAGAGGATCGAGATCGTTTAG
GCACCCCAGGCTTTACACTTTATGCTTCCGGCTCGTATAATGTGTGGAATTGTGAGCGGATAACAATTTC
AGAATTCAAAAGATCTAGGAGGAAAAAAATGGCAACATATCCTAGTGCAAAATTTATGGAATGCCTTCAG
TACGCCGCGTTCAAACATCGGCAACAGCGCCGGAAGGACCCGCAAGAGACCCCGTACGTGAACCATGTTA
TCAACGTATCAACCATCCTGTCCGTTGAAGCCTGCATTACTGACGAAGGAGTCCTGATGGCGGCGTTATT
GCACGACGTTGTAGAGGACACTGACGCTTCCTTCGAAGATGTTGAAAAGTTGTTTGGTCCCGACGTGTGT
GGCTTGGTGCGCGAAGTGACGGATGATAAGTCCTTGGAGAAACAGGAACGCAAACGCTTACAGATTGAAA
ACGCAGCCAAATCAAGTTGCCGTGCTAAACTGATCAAGCTGGCTGACAAACTGGACAATTTACGGGATTT
GCAGGTTAATACGCCGACAGGCTGGACCCAGGAGCGTCGGGATCAGTATTTCGTTTGGGCGAAAAAAGTG
GTTGATAATCTGCGTGGGACTAACGCTAATCTTGAGCTGAAATTGGATGAGATTTTCCGCCAACGCGGTC
TGCTGGGATCCTAACTCGAGTAAGGATCTCCAGGCATCAAATAAAACGAAAGGCTCAGTCGAAAGACTGG
GCCTTTCGTTTTATCTGTTGTTTGTCGGTGAACGCTCTCTACTAGAGTCACACTGGCTCACCTTCGGGTG
GGCCTTTCTGCGTTTATACCTAGGGATATATTCCGCTTCCTCGCTCACTGACTCGCTACGCTCGGTCGTT
CGACTGCGGCGAGCGGAAATGGCTTACGAACGGGGCGGAGATTTCCTGGAAGATGCCAGGAAGATACTTA
ACAGGGAAGTGAGAGGGCCGCGGCAAAGCCGTTTTTCCATAGGCTCCGCCCCCCTGACAAGCATCACGAA
ATCTGACGCTCAAATCAGTGGTGGCGAAACCCGACAGGACTATAAAGATACCAGGCGTTTCCCCCTGGCG
GCTCCCTCGTGCGCTCTCCTGTTCCTGCCTTTCGGTTTACCGGTGTCATTCCGCTGTTATGGCCGCGTTT
GTCTCATTCCACGCCTGACACTCAGTTCCGGGTAGGCAGTTCGCTCCAAGCTGGACTGTATGCACGAACC
CCCCGTTCAGTCCGACCGCTGCGCCTTATCCGGTAACTATCGTCTTGAGTCCAACCCGGAAAGACATGCA
AAAGCACCACTGGCAGCAGCCACTGGTAATTGATTTAGAGGAGTTAGTCTTGAAGTCATGCGCCGGTTAA
GGCTAAACTGAAAGGACAAGTTTTGGTGACTGCGCTCCTCCAAGCCAGTTACCTCGGTTCAAAGAGTTGG
TAGCTCAGAGAACCTTCGAAAAACCGCCCTGCAAGGCGGTTTTTTCGTTTTCAGAGCAAGAGATTACGCG
CAGACCAAAACGATCTCAAGAAGATCATCTTATTAATCAGATAAAATATTTCTAGATTTCAGTGCAATTT
ATCTCTTCAAATGTAGCACCTGAAGTCAGCCCCATACGATATAAGTTGTTACTAGTGCTTGGATTCTCAC
CAATAAAAAACGCCCGGCGGCAACCGAGCGTTCTGAACAAATCCAGATGGAGTTCTGAGGTCATTACTGG
ATCTATCAACAGGAGTCCAAGCGAGCTCGTAAACTTGGTCTGACAGTTACCAATGCTTAATCAGTGAGGC
ACCTATCTCAGCGATCTGTCTATTTCGTTCATCCATAGTTGCCTGACTCCCCGTCGTGTAGATAACTACG
ATACGGGAGGGCTTACCATCTGGCCCCAGTGCTGCAATGATACCGCGAGACCCACGCTCACCGGCTCCAG
ATTTATCAGCAATAAACCAGCCAGCCGGAAGGGCCGAGCGCAGAAGTGGTCCTGCAACTTTATCCGCCTC
CATCCAGTCTATTAATTGTTGCCGGGAAGCTAGAGTAAGTAGTTCGCCAGTTAATAGTTTGCGCAACGTT
GTTGCCATTGCTACAGGCATCGTGGTGTCACGCTCGTCGTTTGGTATGGCTTCATTCAGCTCCGGTTCCC
AACGATCAAGGCGAGTTACATGATCCCCCATGTTGTGCAAAAAAGCGGTTAGCTCCTTCGGTCCTCCGAT
CGTTGTCAGAAGTAAGTTGGCCGCAGTGTTATCACTCATGGTTATGGCAGCACTGCATAATTCTCTTACT
GTCATGCCATCCGTAAGATGCTTTTCTGTGACTGGTGAGTACTCAACCAAGTCATTCTGAGAATAGTGTA
TGCGGCGACCGAGTTGCTCTTGCCCGGCGTCAATACGGGATAATACCGCGCCACATAGCAGAACTTTAAA
AGTGCTCATCATTGGAAAACGTTCTTCGGGGCGAAAACTCTCAAGGATCTTACCGCTGTTGAGATCCAGT
TCGATGTAACCCACTCGTGCACCCAACTGATCTTCAGCATCTTTTACTTTCACCAGCGTTTCTGGGTGAG
CAAAAACAGGAAGGCAAAATGCCGCAAAAAAGGGAATAAGGGCGACACGGAAATGTTGAATACTCATACT
CTTCCTTTTTCAATATTATTGAAGCATTTATCAGGGTTATTGTCTCATGAGCGGATACATATTTGAATGT
ATTTAGAAAAATAAACAAATAGGGGTTCCGCGCACATTTCCCCGAAAAGTGCCACCTGACGTCGGTGCCT
AATGAGTGAGCTAACTTACATTAATTGCGTTGCGCTCACTGCCCGCTTTCCAGTCGGGAAACCTGTCGTG
CCAGCTGCATTAATGAATCGGCCAACGCGCGGGGAGAGGCGGTTTGCGTATTGGGCGCCAGGGTGGTTTT
TCTTTTCACCAGTGAGACGGGCAACAGCTGATTGCCCTTCACCGCCTGGCCCTGAGAGAGTTGCAGCAAG
CGGTCCACGCTGGTTTGCCCCAGCA
Features (pLannotate 1.2.2; 14 found; start..end, strand, type, name):
    884..961     -  promoter       lacI promoter: lacI
    969..1248    -  CDS            TcR (fragment): tetracycline efflux protein; tet; confers resistance to tetracycline
   1272..1302    +  promoter       lac UV5 promoter: E. coli lac promoter with an "up" mutation
   1310..1326    +  protein_bind   lac operator: The lac repressor binds to the lac operator to inhibit transcription in E. coli. This inhibition can be relieved by adding lactose or isopropyl-β-D-thiogalactopyranoside (IPTG). lac repressor encoded by lacI
   1359..1895    +  CDS            Mesh1: MESH1_DROME - Experimental evidence at protein level: Swiss-Prot protein existence level 1. ppGpp hydrolyzing enzyme involved in starvation response. From Drosophila melanogaster (Fruit fly).
   1928..1999    +  terminator     rrnB T1 terminator: transcription terminator T1 from the E. coli rrnB gene
   2015..2042    +  terminator     T7Te terminator: phage T7 early transcription terminator
   2061..2116    -  rep_origin     RSF ori (fragment): Plasmids containing the RSF 1030 origin of replication can be propagated in E. coli cells that contain additional plasmids with compatible origins.
   2204..2749    -  rep_origin     p15A ori: Plasmids containing the medium-copy-number p15A origin of replication can be propagated in E. coli cells that contain a second plasmid with the ColE1 origin.
   2863..2957    -  terminator     lambda t0 terminator: transcription terminator from phage lambda
   2987..3847    -  CDS            AmpR: β-lactamase; bla; confers resistance to ampicillin, carbenicillin, and related antibiotics
   3848..3952    -  promoter       AmpR promoter: bla
   3992..4013    -  protein_bind   CAP binding site: CAP binding activates transcription in the presence of cAMP. E. coli catabolite activator protein
   4026..883     -  CDS            lacI (across the origin): lac repressor; lacI; The lac repressor binds to the lac operator to inhibit transcription in E. coli. This inhibition can be relieved by adding lactose or isopropyl-β-D-thiogalactopyranoside (IPTG).
