[The description below was written by a language model from this plasmid's Addgene catalogue record and pLannotate feature annotations shown in this document.]
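Description:
pMesh1 is a 4.2 kb bacterial expression plasmid built on the pBbA5a backbone and designed for IPTG-controllable expression of the Drosophila melanogaster Mesh1 enzyme in E. coli. It replicates from a p15A origin, which the catalogue entry lists as low copy and which is compatible with ColE1-type plasmids in the same cell. Selection is through an ampicillin resistance cassette (β-lactamase with its own promoter, followed by a lambda t0 terminator). The short tetracycline-resistance and RSF origin fragments picked up by the automated annotation are partial matches and are not expected to be functional.

The payload is a 537 bp Mesh1 coding sequence, synthesised with codons optimised for E. coli, carrying no tag or fluorescent label, and cloned between BglII and XhoI sites that both remain intact. A strong synthetic ribosome binding site was added immediately upstream of the start codon. Transcription is driven by the lacUV5 promoter with a downstream lac operator, and the plasmid carries its own lacI gene under the lacI promoter, so expression is repressed until lactose or IPTG is supplied, independently of the host's repressor level. Tandem rrnB T1 and T7Te terminators follow the open reading frame and insulate the rest of the plasmid from read-through.

Mesh1 is a ppGpp hydrolase involved in the fly starvation response. Expressed in bacteria, it provides a titratable way to degrade the alarmone ppGpp. According to the record, the plasmid was used to induce controlled ppGpp hydrolysis in E. coli, in work examining ppGpp as a regulator of bacterial cell size.
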