Addgene plasmid #175594: pMesh1
Purpose: Lac inducible, AMP Resistant, non labelled gene mesh1 from D. melanogaster on a low copy backbone. Used to induce controllable hydrolysis of ppGpp in E. coli.
Depositing lab: Greg Bokinsky. Depositing organization: Delft University of Technology. Publication: ppGpp is a bacterial cell size regulator. Buke F, Grilli J, Cosentino Lagomarsino M, Bokinsky G, Tans SJ. Curr Biol. 2022 Feb 28;32(4):870-877.e5. doi: 10.1016/j.cub.2021.12.033. Epub 2022 Jan 5. PubMed 34990598.
Backbone
  Vector backbone: pBbA5a
  Vector type: Bacterial Expression
Growth in bacteria
  Bacterial resistance: Ampicillin, 100 μg/mL
  Growth temperature: 37°C
  Growth strain: DH5alpha
  Copy number: Low Copy
Gene/Insert
  Gene/Insert name: Mesh1
  Species: D. melanogaster (fly)
  Insert size (bp): 537
  Mutation: Codon optimized for translation in E.coli. AGGAGGAAAAAA RBS added before the start codon
  Entrez Gene: Mesh1 (a.k.a. Dmel_CG11900, CG11900, Dmel\CG11900, Q9VAM9)
  Cloning method: Restriction Enzyme; 5′ cloning site BglII (not destroyed); 3′ cloning site XhoI (not destroyed)
  Sequencing primers: 5′ GCGTAGAGGATCGAGATCG; 3′ GTGTGACTCTAGTAGAGAGCG
Resource information
  A portion of this plasmid was derived from a plasmid made by: Mesh1 is cloned from synthetic codon optimized DNA we ordered from a company
Terms and licenses: Academic/Nonprofit Terms; Industry Terms: Not Available to Industry
How to cite: pMesh1 was a gift from Greg Bokinsky (Addgene plasmid # 175594 ; http://n2t.net/addgene:175594 ; RRID:Addgene_175594)
